>Addgene plasmid #108895 | pME-EGFP-P2A-APEX2-NS | depositor full sequence | sequence record 205186 | pME-EGFP-P2A-APEX2-NS sequence 4108 bps
CTTTCCTGCGTTATCCCCTGATTCTGTGGATAACCGTATTACCGCCTTTGAGTGAGCTGATACCGCTCGC
CGCAGCCGAACGACCGAGCGCAGCGAGTCAGTGAGCGAGGAAGCGGAAGAGCGCCCAATACGCAAACCGC
CTCTCCCCGCGCGTTGGCCGATTCATTAATGCAGCTGGCACGACAGGTTTCCCGACTGGAAAGCGGGCAG
TGAGCGCAACGCAATTAATACGCGTACCGCTAGCCAGGAAGAGTTTGTAGAAACGCAAAAAGGCCATCCG
TCAGGATGGCCTTCTGCTTAGTTTGATGCCTGGCAGTTTATGGCGGGCGTCCTGCCCGCCACCCTCCGGG
CCGTTGCTTCACAACGTTCAAATCCGCTCCCGGCGGATTTGTCCTACTCAGGAGAGCGTTCACCGACAAA
CAACAGATAAAACGAAAGGCCCAGTCTTCCGACTGAGCCTTTCGTTTTATTTGATGCCTGGCAGTTCCCT
ACTCTCGCGTTAACGCTAGCATGGATGTTTTCCCAGTCACGACGTTGTAAAACGACGGCCAGTCTTAAGC
TCGGGCCCCAAATAATGATTTTATTTTGACTGATAGTGACCTGTTCGTTGCAACACATTGATGAGCAATG
CTTTTTTATAATGCCAACTTTGTACAAAAAAGCAGGCTGCCACCATGGTGAGCAAGGGCGAGGAGCTGTT
CACCGGGGTGGTGCCCATCCTGGTCGAGCTGGACGGCGACGTAAACGGCCACAAGTTCAGCGTGTCCGGC
GAGGGCGAGGGCGATGCCACCTACGGCAAGCTGACCCTGAAGTTCATCTGCACCACCGGCAAGCTGCCCG
TGCCCTGGCCCACCCTCGTGACCACCCTGACCTACGGCGTGCAGTGCTTCAGCCGCTACCCCGACCACAT
GAAGCAGCACGACTTCTTCAAGTCCGCCATGCCCGAAGGCTACGTCCAGGAGCGCACCATCTTCTTCAAG
GACGACGGCAACTACAAGACCCGCGCCGAGGTGAAGTTCGAGGGCGACACCCTGGTGAACCGCATCGAGC
TGAAGGGCATCGACTTCAAGGAGGACGGCAACATCCTGGGGCACAAGCTGGAGTACAACTACAACAGCCA
CAACGTCTATATCATGGCCGACAAGCAGAAGAACGGCATCAAGGTGAACTTCAAGATCCGCCACAACATC
GAGGACGGCAGCGTGCAGCTCGCCGACCACTACCAGCAGAACACCCCCATCGGCGACGGCCCCGTGCTGC
TGCCCGACAACCACTACCTGAGCACCCAGTCCGCCCTGAGCAAAGACCCCAACGAGAAGCGCGATCACAT
GGTCCTGCTGGAGTTCGTGACCGCCGCCGGGATCACTCTCGGCATGGACGAGCTGTACAAGCCTAGGGGC
AGCGGCGCCACCAACTTCAGCCTGCTGAAGCAGGCCGGCGACGTGGAGGAGAACCCCGGCCCCGCCCCCG
GCAGCCTCGAGGGAAAGTCTTACCCAACTGTGAGTGCTGATTACCAGGACGCCGTTGAGAAGGCGAAGAA
GAAGCTCAGAGGCTTCATCGCTGAGAAGAGATGCGCTCCTCTAATGCTCCGTTTGGCATTCCACTCTGCT
GGAACCTTTGACAAGGGCACGAAGACCGGTGGACCCTTCGGAACCATCAAGCACCCTGCCGAACTGGCTC
ACAGCGCTAACAACGGTCTTGACATCGCTGTTAGGCTTTTGGAGCCACTCAAGGCGGAGTTCCCTATTTT
GAGCTACGCCGATTTCTACCAGTTGGCTGGCGTTGTTGCCGTTGAGGTCACGGGTGGACCTAAGGTTCCA
TTCCACCCTGGAAGAGAGGACAAGCCTGAGCCACCACCAGAGGGTCGCTTGCCCGATCCCACTAAGGGTT
CTGACCATTTGAGAGATGTGTTTGGCAAAGCTATGGGGCTTACTGACCAAGATATCGTTGCTCTATCTGG
GGGTCACACTATTGGAGCTGCACACAAGGAGCGTTCTGGATTTGAGGGTCCCTGGACCTCTAATCCTCTT
ATTTTCGACAACTCATACTTCACGGAGTTGTTGAGTGGTGAGAAGGAAGGTCTCCTTCAGCTACCTTCTG
ACAAGGCTCTTTTGTCTGACCCTGTATTCCGCCCTCTCGTTGACAAATATGCAGCGGACGAAGATGCCTT
CTTTGCTGATTACGCTGAGGCTCACCAAAAGCTTTCCGAGCTTGGGTTTGCTGATGCCGTCGACCCAGCT
TTCTTGTACAAAGTTGGCATTATAAGAAAGCATTGCTTATCAATTTGTTGCAACGAACAGGTCACTATCA
GTCAAAATAAAATCATTATTTGCCATCCAGCTGATATCCCCTATAGTGAGTCGTATTACATGGTCATAGC
TGTTTCCTGGCAGCTCTGGCCCGTGTCTCAAAATCTCTGATGTTACATTGCACAAGATAAAATAATATCA
TCATGAACAATAAAACTGTCTGCTTACATAAACAGTAATACAAGGGGTGTTATGAGCCATATTCAACGGG
AAACGTCGAGGCCGCGATTAAATTCCAACATGGATGCTGATTTATATGGGTATAAATGGGCTCGCGATAA
TGTCGGGCAATCAGGTGCGACAATCTATCGCTTGTATGGGAAGCCCGATGCGCCAGAGTTGTTTCTGAAA
CATGGCAAAGGTAGCGTTGCCAATGATGTTACAGATGAGATGGTCAGACTAAACTGGCTGACGGAATTTA
TGCCTCTTCCGACCATCAAGCATTTTATCCGTACTCCTGATGATGCATGGTTACTCACCACTGCGATCCC
CGGAAAAACAGCATTCCAGGTATTAGAAGAATATCCTGATTCAGGTGAAAATATTGTTGATGCGCTGGCA
GTGTTCCTGCGCCGGTTGCATTCGATTCCTGTTTGTAATTGTCCTTTTAACAGCGATCGCGTATTTCGTC
TCGCTCAGGCGCAATCACGAATGAATAACGGTTTGGTTGATGCGAGTGATTTTGATGACGAGCGTAATGG
CTGGCCTGTTGAACAAGTCTGGAAAGAAATGCATAAACTTTTGCCATTCTCACCGGATTCAGTCGTCACT
CATGGTGATTTCTCACTTGATAACCTTATTTTTGACGAGGGGAAATTAATAGGTTGTATTGATGTTGGAC
GAGTCGGAATCGCAGACCGATACCAGGATCTTGCCATCCTATGGAACTGCCTCGGTGAGTTTTCTCCTTC
ATTACAGAAACGGCTTTTTCAAAAATATGGTATTGATAATCCTGATATGAATAAATTGCAGTTTCATTTG
ATGCTCGATGAGTTTTTCTAATCAGAATTGGTTAATTGGTTGTAACACTGGCAGAGCATTACGCTGACTT
GACGGGACGGCGCAAGCTCATGACCAAAATCCCTTAACGTGAGTTACGCGTCGTTCCACTGAGCGTCAGA
CCCCGTAGAAAAGATCAAAGGATCTTCTTGAGATCCTTTTTTTCTGCGCGTAATCTGCTGCTTGCAAACA
AAAAAACCACCGCTACCAGCGGTGGTTTGTTTGCCGGATCAAGAGCTACCAACTCTTTTTCCGAAGGTAA
CTGGCTTCAGCAGAGCGCAGATACCAAATACTGTTCTTCTAGTGTAGCCGTAGTTAGGCCACCACTTCAA
GAACTCTGTAGCACCGCCTACATACCTCGCTCTGCTAATCCTGTTACCAGTGGCTGCTGCCAGTGGCGAT
AAGTCGTGTCTTACCGGGTTGGACTCAAGACGATAGTTACCGGATAAGGCGCAGCGGTCGGGCTGAACGG
GGGGTTCGTGCACACAGCCCAGCTTGGAGCGAACGACCTACACCGAACTGAGATACCTACAGCGTGAGCT
ATGAGAAAGCGCCACGCTTCCCGAAGGGAGAAAGGCGGACAGGTATCCGGTAAGCGGCAGGGTCGGAACA
GGAGAGCGCACGAGGGAGCTTCCAGGGGGAAACGCCTGGTATCTTTATAGTCCTGTCGGGTTTCGCCACC
TCTGACTTGAGCGTCGATTTTTGTGATGCTCGTCAGGGGGGCGGAGCCTATGGAAAAACGCCAGCAACGC
GGCCTTTTTACGGTTCCTGGCCTTTTGCTGGCCTTTTGCTCACATGTT
Features (pLannotate 1.2.2; 11 found; start..end, strand, type, name):
    121..213     +  CDS            lacI (fragment): lac repressor; lacI; The lac repressor binds to the lac operator to inhibit transcription in E. coli. This inhibition can be relieved by adding lactose or isopropyl-β-D-thiogalactopyranoside (IPTG).
    268..295     -  terminator     rrnB T2 terminator: transcription terminator T2 from the E. coli rrnB gene
    427..470     +  terminator     rrnB T1 terminator: Escherichia coli rrnB; transcription terminator T1 from the E. coli rrnB gene
    517..553     -  CDS            lacZα (fragment): LacZα fragment of β-galactosidase; lacZ fragment
    569..668     +  protein_bind   attL1: mutant version of attL; recombination site for the Gateway® LR reaction LR Clonase™
    675..1391    +  CDS            EGFP: EGFP is a basic (constitutively fluorescent) green fluorescent protein published in 1996, derived from Aequorea victoria. It is reported to be a rapidly-maturing weak dimer with moderate acid sensitivity.
   1481..2228    +  CDS            APEX2 (fragment): soybean ascorbate peroxidase, engineered to serve as a monomeric tag for electron microscopy and live-cell proteomics (Lam et al., 2015) more active than the original APEX due to the A134P mutation
   2233..2332    -  protein_bind   attL2: mutant version of attL; recombination site for the Gateway® LR reaction LR Clonase™
   2350..2368    -  promoter       T7 promoter: promoter for bacteriophage T7 RNA polymerase
   2502..3311    +  CDS            KanR: aminoglycoside phosphotransferase; aph(3')-Ia; confers resistance to kanamycin in bacteria or G418 (Geneticin®) in eukaryotes
   3458..4046    +  rep_origin     ori: high-copy-number ColE1/pMB1/pBR322/pUC origin of replication
