>Addgene plasmid #108895 | pME-EGFP-P2A-APEX2-NS | addgene full sequence | sequence record 210087 | Addgene NGS Result
ATGTTCTTTCCTGCGTTATCCCCTGATTCTGTGGATAACCGTATTACCGCCTTTGAGTGAGCTGATACCG
CTCGCCGCAGCCGAACGACCGAGCGCAGCGAGTCAGTGAGCGAGGAAGCGGAAGAGCGCCCAATACGCAA
ACCGCCTCTCCCCGCGCGTTGGCCGATTCATTAATGCAGCTGGCACGACAGGTTTCCCGACTGGAAAGCG
GGCAGTGAGCGCAACGCAATTAATACGCGTACCGCTAGCCAGGAAGAGTTTGTAGAAACGCAAAAAGGCC
ATCCGTCAGGATGGCCTTCTGCTTAGTTTGATGCCTGGCAGTTTATGGCGGGCGTCCTGCCCGCCACCCT
CCGGGCCGTTGCTTCACAACGTTCAAATCCGCTCCCGGCGGATTTGTCCTACTCAGGAGAGCGTTCACCG
ACAAACAACAGATAAAACGAAAGGCCCAGTCTTCCGACTGAGCCTTTCGTTTTATTTGATGCCTGGCAGT
TCCCTACTCTCGCGTTAACGCTAGCATGGATGTTTTCCCAGTCACGACGTTGTAAAACGACGGCCAGTCT
TAAGCTCGGGCCCCAAATAATGATTTTATTTTGACTGATAGTGACCTGTTCGTTGCAACAAATTGATGAG
CAATGCTTTTTTATAATGCCAACTTTGTACAAAAAAGCAGGCTGCCACCATGGTGAGCAAGGGCGAGGAG
CTGTTCACCGGGGTGGTGCCCATCCTGGTCGAGCTGGACGGCGACGTAAACGGCCACAAGTTCAGCGTGT
CCGGCGAGGGCGAGGGCGATGCCACCTACGGCAAGCTGACCCTGAAGTTCATCTGCACCACCGGCAAGCT
GCCCGTGCCCTGGCCCACCCTCGTGACCACCCTGACCTACGGCGTGCAGTGCTTCAGCCGCTACCCCGAC
CACATGAAGCAGCACGACTTCTTCAAGTCCGCCATGCCCGAAGGCTACGTCCAGGAGCGCACCATCTTCT
TCAAGGACGACGGCAACTACAAGACCCGCGCCGAGGTGAAGTTCGAGGGCGACACCCTGGTGAACCGCAT
CGAGCTGAAGGGCATCGACTTCAAGGAGGACGGCAACATCCTGGGGCACAAGCTGGAGTACAACTACAAC
AGCCACAACGTCTATATCATGGCCGACAAGCAGAAGAACGGCATCAAGGTGAACTTCAAGATCCGCCACA
ACATCGAGGACGGCAGCGTGCAGCTCGCCGACCACTACCAGCAGAACACCCCCATCGGCGACGGCCCCGT
GCTGCTGCCCGACAACCACTACCTGAGCACCCAGTCCGCCCTGAGCAAAGACCCCAACGAGAAGCGCGAT
CACATGGTCCTGCTGGAGTTCGTGACCGCCGCCGGGATCACTCTCGGCATGGACGAGCTGTACAAGCCTA
GGGGCAGCGGCGCCACCAACTTCAGCCTGCTGAAGCAGGCCGGCGACGTGGAGGAGAACCCCGGCCCCGC
CCCCGGCAGCCTCGAGGGAAAGTCTTACCCAACTGTGAGTGCTGATTACCAGGACGCCGTTGAGAAGGCG
AAGAAGAAGCTCAGAGGCTTCATCGCTGAGAAGAGATGCGCTCCTCTAATGCTCCGTTTGGCATTCCACT
CTGCTGGAACCTTTGACAAGGGCACGAAGACCGGTGGACCCTTCGGAACCATCAAGCACCCTGCCGAACT
GGCTCACAGCGCTAACAACGGTCTTGACATCGCTGTTAGGCTTTTGGAGCCACTCAAGGCGGAGTTCCCT
ATTTTGAGCTACGCCGATTTCTACCAGTTGGCTGGCGTTGTTGCCGTTGAGGTCACGGGTGGACCTAAGG
TTCCATTCCACCCTGGAAGAGAGGACAAGCCTGAGCCACCACCAGAGGGTCGCTTGCCCGATCCCACTAA
GGGTTCTGACCATTTGAGAGATGTGTTTGGCAAAGCTATGGGGCTTACTGACCAAGATATCGTTGCTCTA
TCTGGGGGTCACACTATTGGAGCTGCACACAAGGAGCGTTCTGGATTTGAGGGTCCCTGGACCTCTAATC
CTCTTATTTTCGACAACTCATACTTCACGGAGTTGTTGAGTGGTGAGAAGGAAGGTCTCCTTCAGCTACC
TTCTGACAAGGCTCTTTTGTCTGACCCTGTATTCCGCCCTCTCGTTGACAAATATGCAGCGGACGAAGAT
GCCTTCTTTGCTGATTACGCTGAGGCTCACCAAAAGCTTTCCGAGCTTGGGTTTGCTGATGCCGTCGACC
CAGCTTTCTTGTACAAAGTTGGCATTATAAGAAAGCATTGCTTATCAATTTGTTGCAACGAACAGGTCAC
TATCAGTCAAAATAAAATCATTATTTGCCATCCAGCTGATATCCCCTATAGTGAGTCGTATTACATGGTC
ATAGCTGTTTCCTGGCAGCTCTGGCCCGTGTCTCAAAATCTCTGATGTTACATTGCACAAGATAAAAATA
TATCATCATGAACAATAAAACTGTCTGCTTACATAAACAGTAATACAAGGGGTGTTATGAGCCATATTCA
ACGGGAAACGTCGAGGCCGCGATTAAATTCCAACATGGATGCTGATTTATATGGGTATAAATGGGCTCGC
GATAATGTCGGGCAATCAGGTGCGACAATCTATCGCTTGTATGGGAAGCCCGATGCGCCAGAGTTGTTTC
TGAAACATGGCAAAGGTAGCGTTGCCAATGATGTTACAGATGAGATGGTCAGACTAAACTGGCTGACGGA
ATTTATGCCTCTTCCGACCATCAAGCATTTTATCCGTACTCCTGATGATGCATGGTTACTCACCACTGCG
ATCCCCGGAAAAACAGCATTCCAGGTATTAGAAGAATATCCTGATTCAGGTGAAAATATTGTTGATGCGC
TGGCAGTGTTCCTGCGCCGGTTGCATTCGATTCCTGTTTGTAATTGTCCTTTTAACAGCGATCGCGTATT
TCGTCTCGCTCAGGCGCAATCACGAATGAATAACGGTTTGGTTGATGCGAGTGATTTTGATGACGAGCGT
AATGGCTGGCCTGTTGAACAAGTCTGGAAAGAAATGCATAAACTTTTGCCATTCTCACCGGATTCAGTCG
TCACTCATGGTGATTTCTCACTTGATAACCTTATTTTTGACGAGGGGAAATTAATAGGTTGTATTGATGT
TGGACGAGTCGGAATCGCAGACCGATACCAGGATCTTGCCATCCTATGGAACTGCCTCGGTGAGTTTTCT
CCTTCATTACAGAAACGGCTTTTTCAAAAATATGGTATTGATAATCCTGATATGAATAAATTGCAGTTTC
ATTTGATGCTCGATGAGTTTTTCTAATCAGAATTGGTTAATTGGTTGTAACACTGGCAGAGCATTACGCT
GACTTGACGGGACGGCGCAAGCTCATGACCAAAATCCCTTAACGTGAGTTACGCGTCGTTCCACTGAGCG
TCAGACCCCGTAGAAAAGATCAAAGGATCTTCTTGAGATCCTTTTTTTCTGCGCGTAATCTGCTGCTTGC
AAACAAAAAAACCACCGCTACCAGCGGTGGTTTGTTTGCCGGATCAAGAGCTACCAACTCTTTTTCCGAA
GGTAACTGGCTTCAGCAGAGCGCAGATACCAAATACTGTTCTTCTAGTGTAGCCGTAGTTAGGCCACCAC
TTCAAGAACTCTGTAGCACCGCCTACATACCTCGCTCTGCTAATCCTGTTACCAGTGGCTGCTGCCAGTG
GCGATAAGTCGTGTCTTACCGGGTTGGACTCAAGACGATAGTTACCGGATAAGGCGCAGCGGTCGGGCTG
AACGGGGGGTTCGTGCACACAGCCCAGCTTGGAGCGAACGACCTACACCGAACTGAGATACCTACAGCGT
GAGCTATGAGAAAGCGCCACGCTTCCCGAAGGGAGAAAGGCGGACAGGTATCCGGTAAGCGGCAGGGTCG
GAACAGGAGAGCGCACGAGGGAGCTTCCAGGGGGAAACGCCTGGTATCTTTATAGTCCTGTCGGGTTTCG
CCACCTCTGACTTGAGCGTCGATTTTTGTGATGCTCGTCAGGGGGGCGGAGCCTATGGAAAAACGCCAGC
AACGCGGCCTTTTTACGGTTCCTGGCCTTTTGCTGGCCTTTTGCTCAC
Features (pLannotate 1.2.2; 12 found; start..end, strand, type, name):
      1..124     +  rep_origin     RSF ori (fragment): Plasmids containing the RSF 1030 origin of replication can be propagated in E. coli cells that contain additional plasmids with compatible origins.
    126..218     +  CDS            lacI (fragment): lac repressor; lacI; The lac repressor binds to the lac operator to inhibit transcription in E. coli. This inhibition can be relieved by adding lactose or isopropyl-β-D-thiogalactopyranoside (IPTG).
    273..300     -  terminator     rrnB T2 terminator: transcription terminator T2 from the E. coli rrnB gene
    432..475     +  terminator     rrnB T1 terminator: Escherichia coli rrnB; transcription terminator T1 from the E. coli rrnB gene
    522..558     -  CDS            lacZα (fragment): LacZα fragment of β-galactosidase; lacZ fragment
    574..673     +  protein_bind   attL1: mutant version of attL; recombination site for the Gateway® LR reaction LR Clonase™
    680..1396    +  CDS            EGFP: EGFP is a basic (constitutively fluorescent) green fluorescent protein published in 1996, derived from Aequorea victoria. It is reported to be a rapidly-maturing weak dimer with moderate acid sensitivity.
   1486..2233    +  CDS            APEX2 (fragment): soybean ascorbate peroxidase, engineered to serve as a monomeric tag for electron microscopy and live-cell proteomics (Lam et al., 2015) more active than the original APEX due to the A134P mutation
   2238..2337    -  protein_bind   attL2: mutant version of attL; recombination site for the Gateway® LR reaction LR Clonase™
   2355..2373    -  promoter       T7 promoter: promoter for bacteriophage T7 RNA polymerase
   2507..3316    +  CDS            KanR: aminoglycoside phosphotransferase; aph(3')-Ia; confers resistance to kanamycin in bacteria or G418 (Geneticin®) in eukaryotes
   3463..4051    +  rep_origin     ori: high-copy-number ColE1/pMB1/pBR322/pUC origin of replication
