[The description below was written by a language model from this plasmid's Addgene catalogue record and pLannotate feature annotations shown in this document.]
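Description:
pME-EGFP-P2A-APEX2-NS is a 4,108 bp middle-entry clone for multisite Gateway assembly, built on the pDONR 221 backbone. It is maintained in E. coli as a high-copy plasmid through a ColE1/pUC-type origin and selected with kanamycin via an aminoglycoside phosphotransferase gene. The remaining backbone annotations are typical pDONR remnants: rrnB T1 and T2 terminators upstream of the cassette that insulate it from read-through transcription, a T7 promoter beyond attL2, and short hits to lacI, lacZα and an RSF origin that are only fragments and are unlikely to be functional. The sequenced and depositor records are the same length and carry the same features, offset by a few bases.

The payload lies between attL1 and attL2, the sites used in an LR recombination to transfer the insert into a destination vector alongside 5' and 3' entry elements. It is a synthetic open reading frame encoding EGFP, followed by a gap in the annotation that corresponds to the P2A peptide named in the construct title, and then APEX2, the engineered soybean ascorbate peroxidase used as a genetically encoded tag for electron microscopy and proximity labelling. Ribosome skipping at the 2A sequence should release EGFP as a separate soluble cytoplasmic reporter that marks expressing cells, while APEX2 is produced as an independent polypeptide. The "NS" suffix probably denotes no stop codon, which fits the stated purpose of placing APEX2 at the 5' (N-terminal) end of a coding sequence supplied from a downstream entry clone. The entry clone has no eukaryotic promoter or polyadenylation signal; these are supplied by the other Gateway components.
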