Addgene plasmid #108895: pME-EGFP-P2A-APEX2-NS
Purpose: Multisite gateway vector for 5' tagging with APEX2 (includes cytoplasmic GFP reporter)
Depositing lab: Rob Parton. Depositing organization: University of Queensland, Institute for Molecular Bioscience. Publication: Ultrastructural localisation of protein interactions using conditionally stable nanobodies. Ariotti N, Rae J, Giles N, Martel N, Sierecki E, Gambin Y, Hall TE, Parton RG. PLoS Biol. 2018 Apr 5;16(4):e2005473. doi: 10.1371/journal.pbio.2005473. eCollection 2018 Apr. PubMed 29621251.
Backbone
  Vector backbone: pDONR 221
  Backbone manufacturer: Invitrogen
  Vector type: Multisite gateway
Growth in bacteria
  Bacterial resistance: Kanamycin, 50 μg/mL
  Growth temperature: 37°C
  Growth strain: DH5alpha
  Copy number: High Copy
Gene/Insert
  Gene/Insert name: EGFP-P2A-APEX2
  Species: Synthetic
Terms and licenses: Academic/Nonprofit Terms; Industry Terms: Not Available to Industry
How to cite: pME-EGFP-P2A-APEX2-NS was a gift from Rob Parton (Addgene plasmid # 108895 ; http://n2t.net/addgene:108895 ; RRID:Addgene_108895)
